>Addgene plasmid #143617 | TFORF2784 | addgene full sequence | sequence record 400469 | Addgene NGS Result
TTAATGTAGTCTTATGCAATACTCTTGTAGTCTTGCAACATGGTAACGATGAGTTAGCAACATGCCTTAC
AAGGAGAGAAAAAGCACCGTGCATGCCGATTGGTGGAAGTAAGGTGGTACGATCGTGCCTTATTAGGAAG
GCAACAGACGGGTCTGACATGGATTGGACGAACCACTGAATTGCCGCATTGCAGAGATATTGTATTTAAG
TGCCTAGCTCGATACATAAACGGGTCTCTCTGGTTAGACCAGATCTGAGCCTGGGAGCTCTCTGGCTAAC
TAGGGAACCCACTGCTTAAGCCTCAATAAAGCTTGCCTTGAGTGCTTCAAGTAGTGTGTGCCCGTCTGTT
GTGTGACTCTGGTAACTAGAGATCCCTCAGACCCTTTTAGTCAGTGTGGAAAATCTCTAGCAGTGGCGCC
CGAACAGGGACTTGAAAGCGAAAGGGAAACCAGAGGAGCTCTCTCGACGCAGGACTCGGCTTGCTGAAGC
GCGCACGGCAAGAGGCGAGGGGCGGCGACTGGTGAGTACGCCAAAAATTTTGACTAGCGGAGGCTAGAAG
GAGAGAGATGGGTGCGAGAGCGTCAGTATTAAGCGGGGGAGAATTAGATCGCGATGGGAAAAAATTCGGT
TAAGGCCAGGGGGAAAGAAAAAATATAAATTAAAACATATAGTATGGGCAAGCAGGGAGCTAGAACGATT
CGCAGTTAATCCTGGCCTGTTAGAAACATCAGAAGGCTGTAGACAAATACTGGGACAGCTACAACCATCC
CTTCAGACAGGATCAGAAGAACTTAGATCATTATATAATACAGTAGCAACCCTCTATTGTGTGCATCAAA
GGATAGAGATAAAAGACACCAAGGAAGCTTTAGACAAGATAGAGGAAGAGCAAAACAAAAGTAAGACCAC
CGCACAGCAAGCGGCCGCTGATCTTCAGACCTGGAGGAGGAGATATGAGGGACAATTGGAGAAGTGAATT
ATATAAATATAAAGTAGTAAAAATTGAACCATTAGGAGTAGCACCCACCAAGGCAAAGAGAAGAGTGGTG
CAGAGAGAAAAAAGAGCAGTGGGAATAGGAGCTTTGTTCCTTGGGTTCTTGGGAGCAGCAGGAAGCACTA
TGGGCGCAGCGTCAATGACGCTGACGGTACAGGCCAGACAATTATTGTCTGGTATAGTGCAGCAGCAGAA
CAATTTGCTGAGGGCTATTGAGGCGCAACAGCATCTGTTGCAACTCACAGTCTGGGGCATCAAGCAGCTC
CAGGCAAGAATCCTGGCTGTGGAAAGATACCTAAAGGATCAACAGCTCCTGGGGATTTGGGGTTGCTCTG
GAAAACTCATTTGCACCACTGCTGTGCCTTGGAATGCTAGTTGGAGTAATAAATCTCTGGAACAGATTTG
GAATCACACGACCTGGATGGAGTGGGACAGAGAAATTAACAATTACACAAGCTTAATACACTCCTTAATT
GAAGAATCGCAAAACCAGCAAGAAAAGAATGAACAAGAATTATTGGAATTAGATAAATGGGCAAGTTTGT
GGAATTGGTTTAACATAACAAATTGGCTGTGGTATATAAAATTATTCATAATGATAGTAGGAGGCTTGGT
AGGTTTAAGAATAGTTTTTGCTGTACTTTCTATAGTGAATAGAGTTAGGCAGGGATATTCACCATTATCG
TTTCAGACCCACCTCCCAACCCCGAGGGGACCCATGCATTGCATCTCAATTAGTCAGCAACCAGGTGTGG
AAAGTCCCCAGGCTCCCCAGCAGGCAGAAGTATGCAAAGCATGCGTCTCAATTAGTCAGCAACCATAGTC
CCGCCCCTAACTCCGCCCATCCCGCCCCTAACTCCGCCCAGTTCCGCCCATTCTCCGCCCCATGGCTGAC
TAATTTTTTTTATTTATGCAGAGGCCGAGGCCGCCTCGGCCTCTGAGCTATTCCAGAAGTAGTGAGGAGG
CTTTTTTGGAGGCCTAGGCTTTTGCAAAAAGCTTTCTAGAGGTACCACCGGAGCTTACCATGACCGAGTA
CAAGCCCACGGTGCGCCTCGCCACCCGCGACGACGTCCCCAGGGCCGTACGCACCCTCGCCGCCGCGTTC
GCCGACTACCCCGCCACGCGCCACACCGTCGATCCGGACCGCCACATCGAGCGGGTCACCGAGCTGCAAG
AACTCTTCCTCACGCGCGTCGGGCTCGACATCGGCAAGGTGTGGGTCGCGGACGACGGCGCCGCCGTGGC
GGTCTGGACCACGCCGGAGAGCGTCGAAGCGGGGGCGGTGTTCGCCGAGATCGGCCCGCGCATGGCCGAG
TTGAGCGGTTCCCGGCTGGCCGCGCAGCAACAGATGGAAGGCCTCCTGGCGCCGCACCGGCCCAAGGAGC
CCGCGTGGTTCCTGGCCACCGTCGGCGTCTCGCCCGACCACCAGGGCAAGGGTCTGGGCAGCGCCGTCGT
GCTCCCCGGAGTGGAGGCGGCCGAGCGCGCCGGGGTGCCCGCCTTCCTGGAGACCTCCGCGCCCCGCAAC
CTCCCCTTCTACGAGCGGCTCGGCTTCACCGTCACCGCCGACGTCGAGGTGCCCGAAGGACCGCGCACCT
GGTGCATGACCCGCAAGCCCGGTGCCAGTTAACGAATTCTAGATCTTGAGACAAATGGCAGTATTCATCC
ACAATTTTAAAAGAAAAGGGGGGATTGGGGGGTACAGTGCAGGGGAAAGAATAGTAGACATAATAGCAAC
AGACATACAAACTAAAGAATTACAAAAACAAATTACAAAAATTCAAAATTTTCGGGTTTATTACAGGGAC
AGCAGAGATCCACTTTGGCGCCGGCTCGAGGCCTGCAGGTGCAAAGATGGATAAAGTTTTAAACAGAGAG
GAATCTTTGCAGCTAATGGACCTTCTAGGTCTTGAAAGGAGTGGGAATTGGCTCCGGTGCCCGTCAGTGG
GCAGAGCGCACATCGCCCACAGTCCCCGAGAAGTTGGGGGGAGGGGTCGGCAATTGAACCGGTGCCTAGA
GAAGGTGGCGCGGGGTAAACTGGGAAAGTGATGTCGTGTACTGGCTCCGCCTTTTTCCCGAGGGTGGGGG
AGAACCGTATATAAGTGCAGTAGTCGCCGTGAACGTTCTTTTTCGCAACGGGTTTGCCGCCAGAACACAG
GTAAGTGCCGTGTGTGGTTCCCGCGGGCCTGGCCTCTTTACGGGTTATGGCCCTTGCGTGCCTTGAATTA
CTTCCACCTGGCTGCAGTACGTGATTCTTGATCCCGAGCTTCGGGTTGGAAGTGGGTGGGAGAGTTCGAG
GCCTTGCGCTTAAGGAGCCCCTTCGCCTCGTGCTTGAGTTGAGGCCTGGCCTGGGCGCTGGGGCCGCCGC
GTGCGAATCTGGTGGCACCTTCGCGCCTGTCTCGCTGCTTTCGATAAGTCTCTAGCCATTTAAAATTTTT
GATGACCTGCTGCGACGCTTTTTTTCTGGCAAGATAGTCTTGTAAATGCGGGCCAAGATCTGCACACTGG
TATTTCGGTTTTTGGGGCCGCGGGCGGCGACGGGGCCCGTGCGTCCCAGCGCACATGTTCGGCGAGGCGG
GGCCTGCGAGCGCGGCCACCGAGAATCGGACGGGGGTAGTCTCAAGCTGGCCGGCCTGCTCTGGTGCCTG
GCCTCGCGCCGCCGTGTATCGCCCCGCCCTGGGCGGCAAGGCTGGCCCGGTCGGCACCAGTTGCGTGAGC
GGAAAGATGGCCGCTTCCCGGCCCTGCTGCAGGGAGCTCAAAATGGAGGACGCGGCGCTCGGGAGAGCGG
GCGGGTGAGTCACCCACACAAAGGAAAAGGGCCTTTCCGTCCTCAGCCGTCGCTTCATGTGACTCCACGG
AGTACCGGGCGCCGTCCAGGCACCTCGATTAGTTCTCGAGCTTTTGGAGTACGTCGTCTTTAGGTTGGGG
GGAGGGGTTTTATGCGATGGAGTTTCCCCACACTGAGTGGGTGGAGACTGAAGTTAGGCCAGCTTGGCAC
TTGATGTAATTCTCCTTGGAATTTGCCCTTTTTGAGTTTGGATCTTGGTTCATTCTCAAGCCTCAGACAG
TGGTTCAAAGTTTTTTTCTTCCATTTCAGGTGTCGTGAGGCTAGCACCGCCACCATGAATGGAAGATCAT
GCAGCATGAGTCTCCACCGGACATCGGGAACCCCACAGGGGCCTAGGATGGTCAGTGGTCATCACATTCC
TGCCATCCGAGCCCACTCCGGGACTCCTGGCCCCTCGCCCTGTGGCAGCACATCGAGTCCCACTATGGCA
AGCCTTGCTAACAACCTCCATCTCAAGATGCCCTCAGGAGGAGGGATGGCTCCTCAGAACAACGTGGCTG
AGAGCCGCATCCATCTGCCTGCCTTAAGCCCCAGGAGACAAATGCTCACCAATGGGAAGCCGCGATTCCA
GGTCACCCAGGCTGGAGGCATGTCAGGGTCACATACTTTAAAGCCAAAGCAGCAGGAGTTTGGAAGCCCT
TTTCCTCCAAATCCTGGGAAAGGGGCTCTTGGCTTTGGGCCTCAGTGCAAGTCCATTGGAAAAGGCAGCT
GCAACAATCTAGTGGTCACCAGCAGTCCCATGATGGTTCAGCGACTGGGACTCATTTCACCTCCAGCAAG
CCAGGTCTCTACAGCATGCAACCAGATCAGTCCTAGCTTACAGAGGGCAATGAATGCAGCCAACCTGAAT
ATACCTCCTTCAGATACCAGGTCCCTTATTTCGCGTGAGTCTTTGGCGTCCACGACCTTGAGTCTGACGG
AAAGTCAGTCGGCCTCAAGCATGAAGCAGGAGTGGTCCCAGGGCTACAGGGCCCTCCCTTCGCTCTCCAA
CCACGGCTCTCAGAATGGCCTTGATCTAGGGGATCTCCTTAGCCTTCCTCCCGGGACATCCATGTCCAGC
AATAGTGTCTCTAACTCATTACCATCCTACCTTTTTGGCACGGAAAGTAGCCACTCTCCTTACCCTAGTC
CTCGGCACTCATCCACCAGGTCCCACTCGGCCCGCTCCAAGAAGAGAGCGCTGTCCTTGTCCCCGCTGTC
CGATGGCATCGGGATAGATTTCAATACCATCATCCGCACGTCGCCCACGTCCTTGGTGGCCTACATCAAC
GGGTCGAGGGCTTCGCCGGCCAACCTGTCCCCGCAGCCGGAGGTCTACGGGCATTTCCTGGGCGTGCGCG
GCAGCTGCATTCCCCAGCCGCGCCCGGTGCCCGGCAGCCAGAAGGGCGTGCTGGTGGCCCCTGGAGGCCT
GGCGCTGCCGGCCTACGGCGAGGACGGGGCCCTGGAGCACGAGCGCATGCAACAGCTGGAGCACGGCGGC
CTGCAGCCAGGCCTGGTCAACCACATGGTGGTGCAGCATGGCCTGCCGGGCCCCGACAGCCAGTCGGCCG
GCCTGTTCAAGACCGAACGCCTGGAGGAGTTCCCGGGCAGCACCGTAGACCTACCCCCCGCGCCTCCGCT
CCCTCCTCTGCCGCCGCCCCCAGGCCCCCCACCCCCTTACCATGCCCATGCGCACCTTCACCACCCGGAG
CTCGGGCCCCACGCCCAGCAGCTGGCCTTGCCCCAGGCCACCCTGGACGACGACGGGGAGATGGACGGCA
TCGGGGGCAAGCATTGCTGCCGCTGGATCGACTGCAGCGCCCTGTACGACCAGCAGGAGGAGCTCGTGCG
GCACATCGAGAAGGTCCACATCGACCAGCGCAAAGGGGAGGACTTCACTTGCTTCTGGGCCGGTTGCCCT
CGAAGATACAAGCCCTTCAACGCCCGCTATAAACTGCTGATCCACATGAGAGTCCACTCTGGGGAGAAGC
CCAACAAGTGTACGTTTGAAGGTTGCGAGAAGGCCTTTTCAAGGCTTGAAAATCTCAAGATCCACTTGCG
GAGCCACACAGGCGAGAAGCCGTATTTGTGCCAGCATCCGGGTTGTCAGAAGGCCTTCAGTAACTCCAGT
GACCGCGCCAAACACCAGCGGACGCATCTGGACACCAAACCTTATGCTTGTCAAATTCCAGGATGTACCA
AACGCTACACAGACCCAAGTTCCCTAAGAAAGCATGTGAAGGCACATTCTTCCAAAGAGCAACAAGCAAG
GAAAAAGTTGCGGTCCAGCACAGAGCTCCATCCAGACCTGCTCACAGATTGCCTCACCGTGCAGTCCCTG
CAGCCGGCCACTTCCCCTAGAGATGCTGCTGCTGAAGGGACCGTGGGACGCTCCCCTGGACCCGGGCCTG
ACCTCTATTCAGCTCCCATTTTCTCCAGCAATTATTCAAGCCGAAGTGGAACAGCTGCTGGGGCCGTACC
ACCCCCACATCCTGTCAGTCACCCTTCTCCAGGACATAATGTACAGGGGAGCCCTCACAACCCCTCCTCC
CAGTTACCTCCACTCACAGCTGTGGACGCAGGAGCTGAGAGGTTTGCACCTTCTGCTCCATCTCCTCACC
ACATCAGCCCCCGGAGAGTTCCAGCTCCTTCTTCAATACTGCAAAGAACACAGCCTCCCTATACCCAGCA
GCCATCAGGTTCACACCTGAAGTCCTATCAGCCAGAAACAAACTCTTCTTTTCAACCAAATGGTATCCAT
GTCCATGGATTTTATGGGCAGCTGCAGAAGTTCTGTCCCCCACACTACCCCGATTCCCAGAGAATTGTGC
CGCCTGTCAGCTCCTGCAGTGTGGTGCCTTCGTTTGAGGACTGCCTAGTCCCTACATCCATGGGCCAGGC
CAGTTTTGATGTTTTCCACAGAGCCTTCTCGACTCACTCGGGCATTACAGTGTATGATTTACCTTCAAGT
TCCTCGAGCCTCTTTGGGGAGTCTCTCCGCAGCGGGGCTGAAGATGCTACCTTCTTGCAGATCAGCACCG
TGGACCGCTGTCCTAGCCAGCTCTCCTCTGTCTACACCGAAGGCTAGTAATGAACTAGTCCGTAACTTGA
AAGTATTTCGATTTCTTGGCTTTATATATCTTGTGGAAAGGACGAAAACTATAATTAGAACGGAAGTAAA
CGCGTTAAGTCGACAATCAACCTCTGGATTACAAAATTTGTGAAAGATTGACTGGTATTCTTAACTATGT
TGCTCCTTTTACGCTATGTGGATACGCTGCTTTAATGCCTTTGTATCATGCTATTGCTTCCCGTATGGCT
TTCATTTTCTCCTCCTTGTATAAATCCTGGTTGCTGTCTCTTTATGAGGAGTTGTGGCCCGTTGTCAGGC
AACGTGGCGTGGTGTGCACTGTGTTTGCTGACGCAACCCCCACTGGTTGGGGCATTGCCACCACCTGTCA
GCTCCTTTCCGGGACTTTCGCTTTCCCCCTCCCTATTGCCACGGCGGAACTCATCGCCGCCTGCCTTGCC
CGCTGCTGGACAGGGGCTCGGCTGTTGGGCACTGACAATTCCGTGGTGTTGTCGGGGAAATCATCGTCCT
TTCCTTGGCTGCTCGCCTGTGTTGCCACCTGGATTCTGCGCGGGACGTCCTTCTGCTACGTCCCTTCGGC
CCTCAATCCAGCGGACCTTCCTTCCCGCGGCCTGCTGCCGGCTCTGCGGCCTCTTCCGCGTCTTCGCCTT
CGCCCTCAGACGAGTCGGATCTCCCTTTGGGCCGCCTCCCCGCGTCGACTTTAAGACCAATGACTTACAA
GGCAGCTGTAGATCTTAGCCACTTTTTAAAAGAAAAGGGGGGACTGGAAGGGCTAATTCACTCCCAACGA
AGACAAGATCTGCTTTTTGCTTGTACTGGGTCTCTCTGGTTAGACCAGATCTGAGCCTGGGAGCTCTCTG
GCTAACTAGGGAACCCACTGCTTAAGCCTCAATAAAGCTTGCCTTGAGTGCTTCAAGTAGTGTGTGCCCG
TCTGTTGTGTGACTCTGGTAACTAGAGATCCCTCAGACCCTTTTAGTCAGTGTGGAAAATCTCTAGCAGT
ACGTATAGTAGTTCATGTCATCTTATTATTCAGTATTTATAACTTGCAAAGAAATGAATATCAGAGAGTG
AGAGGAACTTGTTTATTGCAGCTTATAATGGTTACAAATAAAGCAATAGCATCACAAATTTCACAAATAA
AGCATTTTTTTCACTGCATTCTAGTTGTGGTTTGTCCAAACTCATCAATGTATCTTATCATGTCTGGCTC
TAGCTATCCCGCCCCTAACTCCGCCCATCCCGCCCCTAACTCCGCCCAGTTCCGCCCATTCTCCGCCCCA
TGGCTGACTAATTTTTTTTATTTATGCAGAGGCCGAGGCCGCCTCGGCCTCTGAGCTATTCCAGAAGTAG
TGAGGAGGCTTTTTTGGAGGCCTAGGGACGTACCCAATTCGCCCTATAGTGAGTCGTATTACGCGCGCTC
ACTGGCCGTCGTTTTACAACGTCGTGACTGGGAAAACCCTGGCGTTACCCAACTTAATCGCCTTGCAGCA
CATCCCCCTTTCGCCAGCTGGCGTAATAGCGAAGAGGCCCGCACCGATCGCCCTTCCCAACAGTTGCGCA
GCCTGAATGGCGAATGGG
[124 nt withheld, positions 8489-8612]
C
[91 nt withheld, positions 8614-8704]
A
[49 nt withheld, positions 8706-8754]
CCTTTGACGTTGGAGTCCACGTTCTTT
[37 nt withheld, positions 8782-8818]
ACCCTATCTCGGTCTATTCTTTTGATTTATAAGGGATTTTGCCGATTTCGGCCTATTGGTTAAAAAATGA
GCTGATTTAACAAAAATTTAACGCGAATTTTAACAAAATATTAACGCTTACAATTTAGGTGGCACTTTTC
GGGGAAATGTGCGCGGAACCCCTATTTGTTTATTTTTCTAAATACATTCAAATATGTATCCGCTCATGAG
ACAATAACCCTGATAAATGCTTCAATAATATTGAAAAAGGAAGAGTATGAGTATTCAACATTTCCGTGTC
GCCCTTATTCCCTTTTTTGCGGCATTTTGCCTTCCTGTTTTTGCTCACCCAGAAACGCTGGTGAAAGTAA
AAGATGCTGAAGATCAGTTGGGTGCACGAGTGGGTTACATCGAACTGGATCTCAACAGCGGTAAGATCCT
TGAGAGTTTTCGCCCCGAAGAACGTTTTCCAATGATGAGCACTTTTAAAGTTCTGCTATGTGGCGCGGTA
TTATCCCGTATTGACGCCGGGCAAGAGCAACTCGGTCGCCGCATACACTATTCTCAGAATGACTTGGTTG
AGTACTCACCAGTCACAGAAAAGCATCTTACGGATGGCATGACAGTAAGAGAATTATGCAGTGCTGCCAT
AACCATGAGTGATAACACTGCGGCCAACTTACTTCTGACAACGATCGGAGGACCGAAGGAGCTAACCGCT
TTTTTGCACAACATGGGGGATCATGTAACTCGCCTTGATCGTTGGGAACCGGAGCTGAATGAAGCCATAC
CAAACGACGAGCGTGACACCACGATGCCTGTAGCAATGGCAACAACGTTGCGCAAACTATTAACTGGCGA
ACTACTTACTCTAGCTTCCCGGCAACAATTAATAGACTGGATGGAGGCGGATAAAGTTGCAGGACCACTT
CTGCGCTCGGCCCTTCCGGCTGGCTGGTTTATTGCTGATAAATCTGGAGCCGGTGAGCGTGGGTCTCGCG
GTATCATTGCAGCACTGGGGCCAGATGGTAAGCCCTCCCGTATCGTAGTTATCTACACGACGGGGAGTCA
GGCAACTATGGATGAACGAAATAGACAGATCGCTGAGATAGGTGCCTCACTGATTAAGCATTGGTAACTG
TCAGACCAAGTTTACTCATATATACTTTAGATTGATTTAAAACTTCATTTTTAATTTAAAAGGATCTAGG
TGAAGATCCTTTTTGATAATCTCATGACCAAAATCCCTTAACGTGAGTTTTCGTTCCACTGAGCGTCAGA
CCCCGTAGAAAAGATCAAAGGATCTTCTTGAGATCCTTTTTTTCTGCGCGTAATCTGCTGCTTGCAAACA
AAAAAACCACCGCTACCAGCGGTGGTTTGTTTGCCGGATCAAGAGCTACCAACTCTTTTTCCGAAGGTAA
CTGGCTTCAGCAGAGCGCAGATACCAAATACTGTTCTTCTAGTGTAGCCGTAGTTAGGCCACCACTTCAA
GAACTCTGTAGCACCGCCTACATACCTCGCTCTGCTAATCCTGTTACCAGTGGCTGCTGCCAGTGGCGAT
AAGTCGTGTCTTACCGGGTTGGACTCAAGACGATAGTTACCGGATAAGGCGCAGCGGTCGGGCTGAACGG
GGGGTTCGTGCACACAGCCCAGCTTGGAGCGAACGACCTACACCGAACTGAGATACCTACAGCGTGAGCT
ATGAGAAAGCGCCACGCTTCCCGAAGGGAGAAAGGCGGACAGGTATCCGGTAAGCGGCAGGGTCGGAACA
GGAGAGCGCACGAGGGAGCTTCCAGGGGGAAACGCCTGGTATCTTTATAGTCCTGTCGGGTTTCGCCACC
TCTGACTTGAGCGTCGATTTTTGTGATGCTCGTCAGGGGGGCGGAGCCTATGGAAAAACGCCAGCAACGC
GGCCTTTTTACGGTTCCTGGCCTTTTGCTGGCCTTTTGCTCACATGTTCTTTCCTGCGTTATCCCCTGAT
TCTGTGGATAACCGTATTACCGCCTTTGAGTGAGCTGATACCGCTCGCCGCAGCCGAACGACCGAGCGCA
GCGAGTCAGTGAGCGAGGAAGCGGAAGAGCGCCCAATACGCAAACCGCCTCTCCCCGCGCGTTGGCCGAT
TCATTAATGCAGCTGGCACGACAGGTTTCCCGACTGGAAAGCGGGCAGTGAGCGCAACGCAATTAATGTG
AGTTAGCTCACTCATTAGGCACCCCAGGCTTTACACTTTATGCTTCCGGCTCGTATGTTGTGTGGAATTG
TGAGCGGATAACAATTTCACACAGGAAACAGCTATGACCATGATTACGCCAAGCGCGCAATTAACCCTCA
CTAAAGGGAACAAAAGCTGGAGCTGCAAGC
Features (pLannotate 1.2.2; 31 found; start..end, strand, type, name):
      5..231     +  promoter       RSV promoter: Rous sarcoma virus enhancer/promoter
    232..412     +  LTR            5' LTR (truncated): truncated 5' long terminal repeat (LTR) from HIV-1
    459..584     +  misc_feature   HIV-1 Ψ: packaging signal of human immunodeficiency virus type 1
    568..931     +  CDS            HIV-1 gag (fragment): gag protein from human immunodeficiency virus 1; gag
   1077..1310    +  misc_feature   RRE: The Rev response element (RRE) of HIV-1 allows for Rev-dependent mRNA export from the nucleus to the cytoplasm.
   1687..1713    +  CDS            Rev (fragment): human immunodeficiency virus 1 (HIV-1) Rev protein; rev; enhances nuclear export of unspliced and incompletely spliced viral mRNAs
   1720..1743    +  promoter       SV40 promoter (fragment): SV40 early promoter
   1744..1815    +  promoter       SV40 promoter (fragment): SV40 enhancer and early promoter
   1839..1974    +  rep_origin     SV40 ori: SV40 origin of replication
   2020..2616    +  CDS            PuroR (fragment): puromycin N-acetyltransferase; pac from Streptomyces; confers resistance to puromycin
   2665..2782    +  misc_feature   cPPT/CTS: central polypurine tract and central termination sequence of HIV-1
   2847..2913    +  CDS            small t antigen (fragment): SV40 (simian virus 40) small t antigen
   2920..4098    +  promoter       EF-1α promoter: strong constitutive promoter for human elongation factor EF-1α
   4580..6904    +  CDS            GLIS3: GLIS3_HUMAN - Also known as ZNF515. Experimental evidence at protein level: Swiss-Prot protein existence level 1. Acts as both a repressor and activator of transcription. Binds to the consensus sequence 5'-GACCACCCAC-3' (By similarity). From Homo sapiens (Human).
   6920..6973    +  promoter       U6 promoter (fragment): RNA polymerase III promoter for human U6 snRNA
   7015..7603    +  misc_feature   WPRE: woodchuck hepatitis virus posttranscriptional regulatory element
   7654..7673    +  misc_feature   cPPT/CTS (fragment): central polypurine tract and central termination sequence of HIV-1
   7675..7908    +  LTR            3' LTR (ΔU3): self-inactivating 3' long terminal repeat (LTR) from HIV-1
   7986..8107    +  polyA_signal   SV40 poly(A) signal: SV40 polyadenylation signal
   8147..8282    +  rep_origin     SV40 ori: SV40 origin of replication
   8303..8321    -  promoter       T7 promoter: promoter for bacteriophage T7 RNA polymerase
   8329..8484    +  CDS            lacZα (fragment): LacZα fragment of β-galactosidase; lacZ fragment
   8489..8917    +  rep_origin     f1 ori (sequence partly withheld): f1 bacteriophage origin of replication; arrow indicates direction of (+) strand synthesis
   8970..9074    +  promoter       AmpR promoter: bla
   9075..9935    +  CDS            AmpR: β-lactamase; bla; confers resistance to ampicillin, carbenicillin, and related antibiotics
  10106..10694   +  rep_origin     ori: high-copy-number ColE1/pMB1/pBR322/pUC origin of replication
  10877..10969   +  CDS            lacI (fragment): lac repressor; lacI; The lac repressor binds to the lac operator to inhibit transcription in E. coli. This inhibition can be relieved by adding lactose or isopropyl-β-D-thiogalactopyranoside (IPTG).
  10982..11003   +  protein_bind   CAP binding site: CAP binding activates transcription in the presence of cAMP. E. coli catabolite activator protein
  11018..11048   +  promoter       lac promoter: promoter for the E. coli lac operon
  11052..11074   +  protein_bind   lac operator (fragment): The lac repressor binds to the lac operator to inhibit transcription in E. coli. This inhibition can be relieved by adding lactose or isopropyl-β-D-thiogalactopyranoside (IPTG). lac repressor encoded by lacI
  11117..11135   +  promoter       T3 promoter: promoter for bacteriophage T3 RNA polymerase
