[The description below was written by a language model from this plasmid's Addgene catalogue record and pLannotate feature annotations shown in this document.]
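Description:
TFORF2784 is a third-generation-style, self-inactivating lentiviral expression plasmid built on the pLX_TRC317 backbone and carrying the human transcription factor GLIS3 (also known as ZNF515 or NDH). It belongs to a large barcoded transcription factor ORF collection in which each construct pairs one ORF with a unique 24-bp barcode. The barcode allows the overexpressed factor to be identified by sequencing in pooled screens such as directed-differentiation screens. In bacteria the plasmid is maintained through a high-copy ColE1/pUC-type origin and ampicillin resistance (AmpR), and it also carries an f1 origin. The record warns that the plasmid can recombine, which is a common issue with LTR-containing vectors.

The viral cassette begins with an RSV promoter fused to a truncated HIV-1 5' LTR, which drives genomic RNA production in packaging cells. This is followed by the Ψ packaging signal with a gag fragment, and the RRE for Rev-dependent nuclear export. An SV40 early promoter then drives puromycin N-acetyltransferase, allowing selection of transduced mammalian cells. A cPPT/CTS element, which aids nuclear import of the provirus, sits downstream of this selection cassette. The EF-1α promoter provides strong constitutive expression of the GLIS3 ORF. The annotated coding match is somewhat shorter than the 2,894-bp catalogued insert, and the ORF was made synthetically to correspond to the listed reference transcripts. After the ORF come a WPRE to enhance transcript stability and expression, then the ΔU3 3' LTR that inactivates the integrated LTR promoter, and an SV40 polyadenylation signal. The barcode is not annotated in the feature table, so its exact position is not stated. The short U6 promoter, lacZα and lacI matches appear to be backbone remnants rather than functional units.
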