Addgene plasmid #143617: TFORF2784
Purpose: Lentiviral vector for overexpressing transcription factor ORFs with unique 24-bp barcodes. Barcodes facilitate identification of transcription factors in pooled screens.
Depositing lab: Feng Zhang. Depositing organization: Broad Institute. Publication: A transcription factor atlas of directed differentiation. Joung J, Ma S, Tay T, Geiger-Schuller KR, Kirchgatterer PC, Verdine VK, Guo B, Arias-Garcia MA, Allen WE, Singh A, Kuksenko O, Abudayyeh OO, Gootenberg JS, Fu Z, Macrae RK, Buenrostro JD, Regev A, Zhang F. Cell. 2023 Jan 5;186(1):209-229.e26. doi: 10.1016/j.cell.2022.11.026. PubMed 36608654.
Backbone
  Vector backbone: pLX_TRC317
  Backbone manufacturer: Broad Institute Genetic Perturbation Platform
  Backbone size w/o insert (bp): 8264
  Vector type: Mammalian Expression, Lentiviral
  Selectable markers: Puromycin
Growth in bacteria
  Bacterial resistance: Ampicillin, 100 μg/mL
  Growth temperature: 37°C
  Growth strain: NEB Stable
  Copy number: High Copy
Gene/Insert
  Gene/Insert name: GLIS3
  Species: H. sapiens (human)
  Insert size (bp): 2894
  Entrez Gene: GLIS3 (a.k.a. NDH, ZNF515)
  Promoter: EF1a
  Cloning method: Unknown
  Sequencing primers: 5′ GGGTGGAGACTGAAGTTAGGCCAG; 3′ CACATAGCGTAAAAGGAGCAACATAG
Terms and licenses: Academic/Nonprofit Terms; Industry Terms: Not Available to Industry
Depositor comments: XM_011517764,XM_011517763,NM_001042413,ENST00000381971 . The transcription factor ORF portion of this plasmid was synthesized by Genewiz. Please test multiple small colonies in case of plasmid recombination. To make this collection available in a timely manner, a portion of this collection was not fully sequenced by Addgene. If an Addgene verified full plasmid sequence is not available, please contact us prior to placing an order to request the full sequence.
How to cite: TFORF2784 was a gift from Feng Zhang (Addgene plasmid # 143617 ; http://n2t.net/addgene:143617 ; RRID:Addgene_143617)
