>Addgene plasmid #143617 | TFORF2784 | depositor partial sequence | sequence record 282981 | Insert
ACCGCCACCATGAATGGAAGATCATGCAGCATGAGTCTCCACCGGACATCGGGAACCCCACAGGGGCCTA
GGATGGTCAGTGGTCATCACATTCCTGCCATCCGAGCCCACTCCGGGACTCCTGGCCCCTCGCCCTGTGG
CAGCACATCGAGTCCCACTATGGCAAGCCTTGCTAACAACCTCCATCTCAAGATGCCCTCAGGAGGAGGG
ATGGCTCCTCAGAACAACGTGGCTGAGAGCCGCATCCATCTGCCTGCCTTAAGCCCCAGGAGACAAATGC
TCACCAATGGGAAGCCGCGATTCCAGGTCACCCAGGCTGGAGGCATGTCAGGGTCACATACTTTAAAGCC
AAAGCAGCAGGAGTTTGGAAGCCCTTTTCCTCCAAATCCTGGGAAAGGGGCTCTTGGCTTTGGGCCTCAG
TGCAAGTCCATTGGAAAAGGCAGCTGCAACAATCTAGTGGTCACCAGCAGTCCCATGATGGTTCAGCGAC
TGGGACTCATTTCACCTCCAGCAAGCCAGGTCTCTACAGCATGCAACCAGATCAGTCCTAGCTTACAGAG
GGCAATGAATGCAGCCAACCTGAATATACCTCCTTCAGATACCAGGTCCCTTATTTCGCGTGAGTCTTTG
GCGTCCACGACCTTGAGTCTGACGGAAAGTCAGTCGGCCTCAAGCATGAAGCAGGAGTGGTCCCAGGGCT
ACAGGGCCCTCCCTTCGCTCTCCAACCACGGCTCTCAGAATGGCCTTGATCTAGGGGATCTCCTTAGCCT
TCCTCCCGGGACATCCATGTCCAGCAATAGTGTCTCTAACTCATTACCATCCTACCTTTTTGGCACGGAA
AGTAGCCACTCTCCTTACCCTAGTCCTCGGCACTCATCCACCAGGTCCCACTCGGCCCGCTCCAAGAAGA
GAGCGCTGTCCTTGTCCCCGCTGTCCGATGGCATCGGGATAGATTTCAATACCATCATCCGCACGTCGCC
CACGTCCTTGGTGGCCTACATCAACGGGTCGAGGGCTTCGCCGGCCAACCTGTCCCCGCAGCCGGAGGTC
TACGGGCATTTCCTGGGCGTGCGCGGCAGCTGCATTCCCCAGCCGCGCCCGGTGCCCGGCAGCCAGAAGG
GCGTGCTGGTGGCCCCTGGAGGCCTGGCGCTGCCGGCCTACGGCGAGGACGGGGCCCTGGAGCACGAGCG
CATGCAACAGCTGGAGCACGGCGGCCTGCAGCCAGGCCTGGTCAACCACATGGTGGTGCAGCATGGCCTG
CCGGGCCCCGACAGCCAGTCGGCCGGCCTGTTCAAGACCGAACGCCTGGAGGAGTTCCCGGGCAGCACCG
TAGACCTACCCCCCGCGCCTCCGCTCCCTCCTCTGCCGCCGCCCCCAGGCCCCCCACCCCCTTACCATGC
CCATGCGCACCTTCACCACCCGGAGCTCGGGCCCCACGCCCAGCAGCTGGCCTTGCCCCAGGCCACCCTG
GACGACGACGGGGAGATGGACGGCATCGGGGGCAAGCATTGCTGCCGCTGGATCGACTGCAGCGCCCTGT
ACGACCAGCAGGAGGAGCTCGTGCGGCACATCGAGAAGGTCCACATCGACCAGCGCAAAGGGGAGGACTT
CACTTGCTTCTGGGCCGGTTGCCCTCGAAGATACAAGCCCTTCAACGCCCGCTATAAACTGCTGATCCAC
ATGAGAGTCCACTCTGGGGAGAAGCCCAACAAGTGTACGTTTGAAGGTTGCGAGAAGGCCTTTTCAAGGC
TTGAAAATCTCAAGATCCACTTGCGGAGCCACACAGGCGAGAAGCCGTATTTGTGCCAGCATCCGGGTTG
TCAGAAGGCCTTCAGTAACTCCAGTGACCGCGCCAAACACCAGCGGACGCATCTGGACACCAAACCTTAT
GCTTGTCAAATTCCAGGATGTACCAAACGCTACACAGACCCAAGTTCCCTAAGAAAGCATGTGAAGGCAC
ATTCTTCCAAAGAGCAACAAGCAAGGAAAAAGTTGCGGTCCAGCACAGAGCTCCATCCAGACCTGCTCAC
AGATTGCCTCACCGTGCAGTCCCTGCAGCCGGCCACTTCCCCTAGAGATGCTGCTGCTGAAGGGACCGTG
GGACGCTCCCCTGGACCCGGGCCTGACCTCTATTCAGCTCCCATTTTCTCCAGCAATTATTCAAGCCGAA
GTGGAACAGCTGCTGGGGCCGTACCACCCCCACATCCTGTCAGTCACCCTTCTCCAGGACATAATGTACA
GGGGAGCCCTCACAACCCCTCCTCCCAGTTACCTCCACTCACAGCTGTGGACGCAGGAGCTGAGAGGTTT
GCACCTTCTGCTCCATCTCCTCACCACATCAGCCCCCGGAGAGTTCCAGCTCCTTCTTCAATACTGCAAA
GAACACAGCCTCCCTATACCCAGCAGCCATCAGGTTCACACCTGAAGTCCTATCAGCCAGAAACAAACTC
TTCTTTTCAACCAAATGGTATCCATGTCCATGGATTTTATGGGCAGCTGCAGAAGTTCTGTCCCCCACAC
TACCCCGATTCCCAGAGAATTGTGCCGCCTGTCAGCTCCTGCAGTGTGGTGCCTTCGTTTGAGGACTGCC
TAGTCCCTACATCCATGGGCCAGGCCAGTTTTGATGTTTTCCACAGAGCCTTCTCGACTCACTCGGGCAT
TACAGTGTATGATTTACCTTCAAGTTCCTCGAGCCTCTTTGGGGAGTCTCTCCGCAGCGGGGCTGAAGAT
GCTACCTTCTTGCAGATCAGCACCGTGGACCGCTGTCCTAGCCAGCTCTCCTCTGTCTACACCGAAGGCT
AGTAATGAACTAGTCCGTAACTTGAAAGTATTTCGATTTCTTGGCTTTATATATCTTGTGGAAAGGACGA
AAACTATAATTAGAACGGAAGTAA
