>Addgene plasmid #143617 | TFORF2784 | depositor partial sequence | sequence record 282982 | Barcode
AAACTATAATTAGAACGGAAGTAA
